>Addgene plasmid #183371 | pMSCV-IRES-GFP-panda-Caspase-1/4b | addgene full sequence | sequence record 361167 | Addgene NGS Result
CTAAGCCTCCGCCTCCTCTTCCTCCATCCGCCCCGTCTCTCCCCCTTGAACCTCCTCGTTCGACCCCGCC
TCGATCCTCCCTTTATCCAGCCCTCACTCCTTCTCTAGGCGCCGGAATTAGATCTCTCGAGATCGATGCG
GCCGCGCCACCATGGAACAAAAACTCATCTCAGAAGAGGATCTGATGGCTGACCAGACCCTGAGGGACAA
GCGGAAGCTGTTTGTCAGCTCGGTGAACACGGGGACCCTCAACGGCTTGCTGGATGAGCTCTTAGAGAAA
AGGGTGCTGAACCAGGAGGAGATGGAGAGAGTGCGATATGAAAATGCTACAGTGATGGATAAAGCCCGAG
CTCTGATTGACTCTGTCCTACGGAAAGGGTCCCAGGCATGCCAGATTTTTATTTGTTATATTTGTGATGA
GGACGCCTTCCTTGCAGAGAAGATGGGGCTCTCCTCAGGTACACCCTTTAGAAGTCAGCTTAACTCAGAC
TCTCCAGCAGCAACTCTTCCTTCACCAGAAGACAAACATGACAAAAACCCATTTAAGATTTTGGAAACTG
TGGGAAAAGAACTCATTACTGGTGTTTTGCATGGCTTGTTGGAAAAAGATGTTCTGAAATTGGAGGAAGG
AGAAAAGAAAAAGTTTTACGATGCCAAACCTGAAGACAAGCCCTGGGTCTTTCTGAACTCTGTGCGGCAG
AAACGGCAGGAGGCAGGTCAAGCCCTTATCCAAACTTTCATTAATACGGACAAATATTCCACAAGTGTAA
AAGCTTTCGAGGACATCATGCCTGGGCCACCTGAGCCAGAAGAATCTACGGATACTCTCAAGCTTTGTCC
TCATGAAGAATTCGTGAAACTGTATACAGAGAAGGCTGGAGAGATCTACCCAATAAAGGAGAGACAGGAT
CGTATTCGTCTCGCTCTCATCATATGCAATATAGAATTTGATCATCTTCCTCCCAGGAATGGGGCTGAAC
TTGACATTACAGGGATGAAGAATCTGCTGGAAGGCCTTGGCTACAGTGTGGATGTGAAACAGAAACTCAC
TGCTAAGGACATGGAGTCAGCGCTGCGGGCATTTGCTGCCCGCCCAGAGCACGAGTCCTCAGACAGCACG
TTCCTGGTGCTCATGTCTCACGGCATCTTGAGTGGAATCTGTGGGACTACGTTCAGCCCGGAAAATCCGG
ATGTGCTACCTTATGACACCATCTTCCAGATCTTCAACAACCGCAACTGCTTCAAACTCAGGGACAAACC
CAAGGTCATCATCATCCAGGCCTGCAGAGGAGAAAATCTTGGGGAACTGTGGGTCAGTGACTCTCCAGCA
GCCTCGACTGACAGCTTTTCACATCAACCTCTGCTCCTGGAGAGTGATGTCGTCTACAAGGTCCACGTGG
AGAAGGACTTCGTTGCTTTCTGCTCCTCGACTCCACATAACGTATCCTGGAGACACGTCACAAAGGGATC
TCTCTTCATTGCACAACTCATCACATGCTTCCAAAAATATTCTTGGTGCTGTCACCTAGTAGAAGTATTC
CAGAAGGTACAACAAGCTTTTGAAAAACCAAATGTCAAAGCCCAGATGCCCACCATTGAACGAATGTCCA
TGACAAAACCTTTCTATCTCTTCCCTGGCAACTGAGTCGACGGTATCGATAAGCTTGATATCGAATTCCG
CCCCCCCCCCTAACGTTACTGGCCGAAGCCGCTTGGAATAAGGCCGGTGTGCGTTTGTCTATATGTTATT
TTCCACCATATTGCCGTCTTTTGGCAATGTGAGGGCCCGGAAACCTGGCCCTGTCTTCTTGACGAGCATT
CCTAGGGGTCTTTCCCCTCTCGCCAAAGGAATGCAAGGTCTGTTGAATGTCGTGAAGGAAGCAGTTCCTC
TGGAAGCTTCTTGAAGACAAACAACGTCTGTAGCGACCCTTTGCAGGCAGCGGAACCCCCCACCTGGCGA
CAGGTGCCTCTGCGGCCAAAAGCCACGTGTATAAGATACACCTGCAAAGGCGGCACAACCCCAGTGCCAC
GTTGTGAGTTGGATAGTTGTGGAAAGAGTCAAATGGCTCTCCTCAAGCGTATTCAACAAGGGGCTGAAGG
ATGCCCAGAAGGTACCCCATTGTATGGGATCTGATCTGGGGCCTCGGTGCACATGCTTTACATGTGTTTA
GTCGAGGTTAAAAAAACGTCTAGGCCCCCCGAACCACGGGGACGTGGTTTTCCTTTGAAAAACACGATGA
TAATATGGCCACAACCATGGTGAGCAAGGGCGAGGAGCTGTTCACCGGGGTGGTGCCCATCCTGGTCGAG
CTGGACGGCGACGTAAACGGCCACAAGTTCAGCGTGTCTGGCGAGGGCGAGGGCGATGCCACCTACGGCA
AGCTGACCCTGAAGTTCATCTGCACCACCGGCAAGCTGCCCGTGCCCTGGCCCACCCTCGTGACCACCCT
GACCTACGGCGTGCAGTGCTTCAGCCGCTACCCCGACCACATGAAGCAGCACGACTTCTTCAAGTCCGCC
ATGCCCGAAGGCTACGTCCAGGAGCGCACCATCTTCTTCAAGGACGACGGCAACTACAAGACCCGCGCCG
AGGTGAAGTTCGAGGGCGACACCCTGGTGAACCGCATCGAGCTGAAGGGCATCGACTTCAAGGAGGACGG
CAACATCCTGGGGCACAAGCTGGAGTACAACTACAACAGCCACAACGTCTATATCATGGCCGACAAGCAG
AAGAACGGCATCAAGGCGAACTTCAAGATCCGCCACAACATCGAGGACGGCAGCGTGCAGCTCGCCGACC
ACTACCAGCAGAACACCCCCATCGGCGACGGCCCCGTGCTGCTGCCCGACAACCACTACCTGAGCACCCA
GTCCGCCCTGAGCAAAGACCCCAACGAGAAGCGCGATCACATGGTCCTGCTGGAGTTCGTGACCGCCGCC
GGGATCACTCTCGGCATGGACGAGCTGTACAAGTAATGAATTAATTAAGAATTCGATAAAATAAAAGATT
TTATTTAGTCTCCAGAAAAAGGGGGGAATGAAAGACCCCACCTGTAGGTTTGGCAAGCTAGCTTAAGTAA
CGCCATTTTGCAAGGCATGGAAAATACATAACTGAGAATAGAGAAGTTCAGATCAAGGTTAGGAACAGAG
AGACAGCAGAATATGGGCCAAACAGGATATCTGTGGTAAGCAGTTCCTGCCCCGGCTCAGGGCCAAGAAC
AGATGGTCCCCAGATGCGGTCCCGCCCTCAGCAGTTTCTAGAGAACCATCAGATGTTTCCAGGGTGCCCC
AAGGACCTGAAATGACCCTGTGCCTTATTTGAACTAACCAATCAGTTCGCTTCTCGCTTCTGTTCGCGCG
CTTCTGCTCCCCGAGCTCAATAAAAGAGCCCACAACCCCTCACTCGGCGCGCCAGTCCTCCGATAGACTG
CGTCGCCCGGGTACCCGTGTATCCAATAAACCCTCTTGCAGTTGCATCCGACTTGTGGTCTCGCTGTTCC
TTGGGAGGGTCTCCTCTGAGTGATTGACTACCCGTCAGCGGGGGTCTTTCATGGGTAACAGTTTCTTGAA
GTTGGAGAACAACATTCTGAGGGTAGGAGTCGAATATTAAGTAATCCTGACTCAATTAGCCACTGTTTTG
AATCCACATACTCCAATACTCCTGAAATAGTTCATTATGGACAGCGCAGAAAGAGCTGGGGAGAATTGTG
AAATTGTTATCCGCTCACAATTCCACACAACATACGAGCCGGAAGCATAAAGTGTAAAGCCTGGGGTGCC
TAATGAGTGAGCTAACTCACATTAATTGCGTTGCGCTCACTGCCCGCTTTCCAGTCGGGAAACCTGTCGT
GCCAGCTGCATTAATGAATCGGCCAACGCGCGGGGAGAGGCGGTTTGCGTATTGGGCGCTCTTCCGCTTC
CTCGCTCACTGACTCGCTGCGCTCGGTCGTTCGGCTGCGGCGAGCGGTATCAGCTCACTCAAAGGCGGTA
ATACGGTTATCCACAGAATCAGGGGATAACGCAGGAAAGAACATGTGAGCAAAAGGCCAGCAAAAGGCCA
GGAACCGTAAAAAGGCCGCGTTGCTGGCGTTTTTCCATAGGCTCCGCCCCCCTGACGAGCATCACAAAAA
TCGACGCTCAAGTCAGAGGTGGCGAAACCCGACAGGACTATAAAGATACCAGGCGTTTCCCCCTGGAAGC
TCCCTCGTGCGCTCTCCTGTTCCGACCCTGCCGCTTACCGGATACCTGTCCGCCTTTCTCCCTTCGGGAA
GCGTGGCGCTTTCTCATAGCTCACGCTGTAGGTATCTCAGTTCGGTGTAGGTCGTTCGCTCCAAGCTGGG
CTGTGTGCACGAACCCCCCGTTCAGCCCGACCGCTGCGCCTTATCCGGTAACTATCGTCTTGAGTCCAAC
CCGGTAAGACACGACTTATCGCCACTGGCAGCAGCCACTGGTAACAGGATTAGCAGAGCGAGGTATGTAG
GCGGTGCTACAGAGTTCTTGAAGTGGTGGCCTAACTACGGCTACACTAGAAGAACAGTATTTGGTATCTG
CGCTCTGCTGAAGCCAGTTACCTTCGGAAAAAGAGTTGGTAGCTCTTGATCCGGCAAACAAACCACCGCT
GGTAGCGGTGGTTTTTTTGTTTGCAAGCAGCAGATTACGCGCAGAAAAAAAGGATCTCAAGAAGATCCTT
TGATCTTTTCTACGGGGTCTGACGCTCAGTGGAACGAAAACTCACGTTAAGGGATTTTGGTCATGAGATT
ATCAAAAAGGATCTTCACCTAGATCCTTTTAAATTAAAAATGAAGTTTTAAATCAATCTAAAGTATATAT
GAGTAAACTTGGTCTGACAGTTACCAATGCTTAATCAGTGAGGCACCTATCTCAGCGATCTGTCTATTTC
GTTCATCCATAGTTGCCTGACTCCCCGTCGTGTAGATAACTACGATACGGGAGGGCTTACCATCTGGCCC
CAGTGCTGCAATGATACCGCGAGACCCACGCTCACCGGCTCCAGATTTATCAGCAATAAACCAGCCAGCC
GGAAGGGCCGAGCGCAGAAGTGGTCCTGCAACTTTATCCGCCTCCATCCAGTCTATTAATTGTTGCCGGG
AAGCTAGAGTAAGTAGTTCGCCAGTTAATAGTTTGCGCAACGTTGTTGCCATTGCTACAGGCATCGTGGT
GTCACGCTCGTCGTTTGGTATGGCTTCATTCAGCTCCGGTTCCCAACGATCAAGGCGAGTTACATGATCC
CCCATGTTGTGCAAAAAAGCGGTTAGCTCCTTCGGTCCTCCGATCGTTGTCAGAAGTAAGTTGGCCGCAG
TGTTATCACTCATGGTTATGGCAGCACTGCATAATTCTCTTACTGTCATGCCATCCGTAAGATGCTTTTC
TGTGACTGGTGAGTACTCAACCAAGTCATTCTGAGAATAGTGTATGCGGCGACCGAGTTGCTCTTGCCCG
GCGTCAATACGGGATAATACCGCGCCACATAGCAGAACTTTAAAAGTGCTCATCATTGGAAAACGTTCTT
CGGGGCGAAAACTCTCAAGGATCTTACCGCTGTTGAGATCCAGTTCGATGTAACCCACTCGTGCACCCAA
CTGATCTTCAGCATCTTTTACTTTCACCAGCGTTTCTGGGTGAGCAAAAACAGGAAGGCAAAATGCCGCA
AAAAAGGGAATAAGGGCGACACGGAAATGTTGAATACTCATACTCTTCCTTTTTCAATATTATTGAAGCA
TTTATCAGGGTTATTGTCTCATGAGCGGATACATATTTGAATGTATTTAGAAAAATAAACAAATAGGGGT
TCCGCGCACATTTCCCCGAAAAGTGCCACCTGACGTCTAAGAAACCATTATTATCATGACATTAACCTAT
AAAAATAGGCGTATCACGAGGCCCTTTCGTCTCGCGCGTTTCGGTGATGACGGTGAAAACCTCTGACACA
TGCAGCTCCCGGAGACGGTCACAGCTTGTCTGTAAGCGGATGCCGGGAGCAGACAAGCCCGTCAGGGCGC
GTCAGCGGGTGTTGGCGGGTGTCGGGGCTGGCTTAACTATGCGGCATCAGAGCAGATTGTACTGAGAGTG
CACCATATGCGGTGTGAAATACCGCACAGATGCGTAAGGAGAAAATACCGCATCAGGCGCCATTCGCCAT
TCAGGCTGCGCAACTGTTGGGAAGGGCGATCGGTGCGGGCCTCTTCGCTATTACGCCAGCTGGCGAAAGG
GGGATGTGCTGCAAGGCGATTAAGTTGGGTAACGCCAGGGTTTTCCCAGTCACGACGTTGTAAAACGACG
GCGCAAGGAATGGTGCATGCAAGGAGATGGCGCCCAACAGTCCCCCGGCCACGGGGCCTGCCACCATACC
CACGCCGAAACAAGCGCTCATGAGCCCGAAGTGGCGAGCCCGATCTTCCCCATCGGTGATGTCGGCGATA
TAGGCGCCAGCAACCGCACCTGTGGCGCCGGTGATGCCGGCCACGATGCGTCCGGCGTAGAGGCGATTAG
TCCAATTTGTTAAAGACAGGATATCAGTGGTCCAGGCTCTAGTTTTGACTCAACAATATCACCAGCTGAA
GCCTATAGAGTACGAGCCATAGATAAAATAAAAGATTTTATTTAGTCTCCAGAAAAAGGGGGGAATGAAA
GACCCCACCTGTAGGTTTGGCAAGCTAGCTTAAGTAACGCCATTTTGCAAGGCATGGAAAATACATAACT
GAGAATAGAGAAGTTCAGATCAAGGTTAGGAACAGAGAGACAGCAGAATATGGGCCAAACAGGATATCTG
TGGTAAGCAGTTCCTGCCCCGGCTCAGGGCCAAGAACAGATGGTCCCCAGATGCGGTCCCGCCCTCAGCA
GTTTCTAGAGAACCATCAGATGTTTCCAGGGTGCCCCAAGGACCTGAAATGACCCTGTGCCTTATTTGAA
CTAACCAATCAGTTCGCTTCTCGCTTCTGTTCGCGCGCTTCTGCTCCCCGAGCTCAATAAAAGAGCCCAC
AACCCCTCACTCGGCGCGCCAGTCCTCCGATAGACTGCGTCGCCCGGGTACCCGTATTCCCAATAAAGCC
TCTTGCTGTTTGCATCCGAATCGTGGACTCGCTGATCCTTGGGAGGGTCTCCTCAGATTGATTGACTGCC
CACCTCGGGGGTCTTTCATTTGGAGGTTCCACCGAGATTTGGAGACCCCTGCCCAGGGACCACCGACCCC
CCCGCCGGGAGGTAAGCTGGCCAGCGGTCGTTTCGTGTCTGTCTCTGTCTTTGTGCGTGTTTGTGCCGGC
ATCTAATGTTTGCGCCTGCGTCTGTACTAGTTAGCTAACTAGCTCTGTATCTGGCGGACCCGTGGTGGAA
CTGACGAGTTCTGAACACCCGGCCGCAACCCTGGGAGACGTCCCAGGGACTTTGGGGGCCGTTTTTGTGG
CCCGACCTGAGGAAGGGAGTCGATGTGGAATCCGACCCCGTCAGGATATGTGGTTCTGGTAGGAGACGAG
AACCTAAAACAGTTCCCGCCTCCGTCTGAATTTTTGCTTTCGGTTTGGAACCGAAGCCGCGCGTCTTGTC
TGCTGCAGCGCTGCAGCATCGTTCTGTGTTGTCTCTGTCTGACTGTGTTTCTGTATTTGTCTGAAAATTA
GGGCCAGACTGTTACCACTCCCTTAAGTTTGACCTTAGGTCACTGGAAAGATGTCGAGCGGATCGCTCAC
AACCAGTCGGTAGATGTCAAGAAGAGACGTTGGGTTACCTTCTGCTCTGCAGAATGGCCAACCTTTAACG
TCGGATGGCCGCGAGACGGCACCTTTAACCGAGACCTCATCACCCAGGTTAAGATCAAGGTCTTTTCACC
TGGCCCGCATGGACACCCAGACCAGGTCCCCTACATCGTGACCTGGGAAGCCTTGGCTTTTGACCCCCCT
CCCTGGGTCAAGCCCTTTGTACACC
Features (pLannotate 1.2.2; 21 found; start..end, strand, type, name):
    185..514     +  CDS            CARD17: CAR17_HUMAN - Also known as INCA. Experimental evidence at protein level: Swiss-Prot protein existence level 1. Regulator of procaspase-1/CASP1 activation implicated in the regulation of the proteolytic maturation of pro-IL-1beta/IL1B and its release during inflammation. Inhibits the release of IL1B in response to LPS in monocytes. However, unlike CASP1, do not induce NF-kappa-B activation. From Homo sapiens (Human).
    518..1642    +  CDS            CASP13: CASPD_BOVIN - Experimental evidence at protein level: Swiss-Prot protein existence level 1. Involved in the activation cascade of caspases responsible for apoptosis execution. Might function by either activating some proteins required for cell death or inactivating proteins necessary for cell survival. From Bos taurus (Bovine).
   1646..1679    -  misc_feature   MCS (fragment): pBluescript multiple cloning site
   1781..2243    +  misc_feature   IRES: internal ribosome entry site (IRES) of the encephalomyocarditis virus (EMCV)
   2257..2976    +  CDS            EGFP: the original enhanced GFP (Yang et al., 1996) mammalian codon-optimized
   3038..3552    +  LTR            3' LTR: 3' long terminal repeat from murine embryonic stem cell virus
   3714..3730    -  protein_bind   lac operator: The lac repressor binds to the lac operator to inhibit transcription in E. coli. This inhibition can be relieved by adding lactose or isopropyl-β-D-thiogalactopyranoside (IPTG). lac repressor encoded by lacI
   3738..3768    -  promoter       lac promoter: promoter for the E. coli lac operon
   3783..3804    -  protein_bind   CAP binding site: CAP binding activates transcription in the presence of cAMP. E. coli catabolite activator protein
   3817..3909    -  CDS            lacI (fragment): lac repressor; lacI; The lac repressor binds to the lac operator to inhibit transcription in E. coli. This inhibition can be relieved by adding lactose or isopropyl-β-D-thiogalactopyranoside (IPTG).
   4092..4680    -  rep_origin     ori: high-copy-number ColE1/pMB1/pBR322/pUC origin of replication
   4851..5711    -  CDS            AmpR: β-lactamase; bla; confers resistance to ampicillin, carbenicillin, and related antibiotics
   5712..5816    -  promoter       AmpR promoter: bla
   5911..5946    +  CDS            rop (fragment): Rop protein, which maintains plasmids at low copy number; rop
   6048..6147    +  misc_feature   bom (fragment): basis of mobility region from pBR322
   6153..6302    -  CDS            lacZα (fragment): LacZα fragment of β-galactosidase; lacZ fragment
   6302..6503    -  CDS            TcR (fragment): tetracycline efflux protein; tet; confers resistance to tetracycline
   6504..6602    +  CDS            env (fragment): murine leukemia virus gPr80 envelope polyprotein precursor; env; proteolytically cleaved into gp70SU and p15TM subunits
   6644..7160    +  LTR            5' LTR: 5' long terminal repeat from murine embryonic stem cell virus
   7224..7565    +  misc_feature   MESV Ψ: packaging signal of murine embryonic stem cell virus
   7632..113     +  CDS            gag (truncated) (across the origin): truncated Moloney murine leukemia virus (MMLV) gag gene lacking the start codon
