[The description below was written by a language model from this plasmid's Addgene catalogue record and pLannotate feature annotations shown in this document.]
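Description:
pMSCV-IRES-GFP-panda-Caspase-1/4b is a gammaretroviral transfer vector built on the pMSCV-IRES-EGFP backbone and intended for stable expression of an inflammatory caspase in mammalian cells by retroviral transduction. In bacteria it is maintained through a high-copy ColE1/pUC-type origin and selected with ampicillin via the β-lactamase gene. The backbone also carries assorted non-functional remnants (fragments of lacI, lacZα, rop, bom, a tetracycline resistance gene and env) left over from earlier cloning vectors.

The viral unit is bounded by 5′ and 3′ long terminal repeats from murine embryonic stem cell virus. The 5′ LTR serves as the promoter for the genomic transcript and is followed by the MESV Ψ packaging signal and a truncated, start-codon-less MMLV gag segment, which together promote encapsidation of the RNA when viral proteins are supplied in trans by a packaging system. The insert, placed between NotI and SalI sites, is caspase-1/4b from the giant panda (Ailuropoda melanoleuca), about 1.5 kb, recorded as carrying an N-terminal Myc tag. The automated annotation does not flag the tag, and labels the open reading frame by homology as a CARD-domain region (human CARD17-like) followed by a caspase catalytic region (bovine caspase-13-like), consistent with a CARD-containing inflammatory caspase rather than indicating separate genes. Downstream, an EMCV IRES drives translation of EGFP from the same bicistronic transcript, so green fluorescence marks transduced cells and allows them to be sorted or tracked. The associated work concerns the evolution and substrate specificity of inflammatory caspases, including LPS sensing and interleukin-1β processing, so the construct suits comparative functional studies of this carnivoran caspase in transduced cell lines.
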