Addgene plasmid #183371: pMSCV-IRES-GFP-panda-Caspase-1/4b
Purpose: Stable expression of mammalian inflammatory caspase gene in mammalian cells by retroviral transduction
Depositing lab: Jonathan Kagan. Depositing organization: Boston Children's Hospital. Publication: Evolution-inspired redesign of the LPS receptor caspase-4 into an interleukin-1beta converting enzyme. Devant P, Cao A, Kagan JC. Sci Immunol. 2021 Aug 10;6(62). doi: 10.1126/sciimmunol.abh3567. PubMed 34734155.
Backbone
  Vector backbone: pMSCV-IRES-EGFP
  Backbone size w/o insert (bp): 6400
  Vector type: Retroviral
Growth in bacteria
  Bacterial resistance: Ampicillin, 100 μg/mL
  Growth temperature: 37°C
  Growth strain: NEB Stable
  Copy number: High Copy
Gene/Insert
  Gene/Insert name: Caspase-1/4b
  Species: Ailuropoda melanoleuca
  Insert size (bp): 1500
  Promoter: MESV
  Tag / fusion protein: Myc (N terminal on insert)
  Cloning method: Restriction Enzyme; 5′ cloning site NotI (not destroyed); 3′ cloning site SalI (not destroyed)
  Sequencing primers: 5′ MSCV-fwd; 3′ MSCV-rev
Terms and licenses: Academic/Nonprofit Terms; Industry Terms: Not Available to Industry
How to cite: pMSCV-IRES-GFP-panda-Caspase-1/4b was a gift from Jonathan Kagan (Addgene plasmid # 183371 ; http://n2t.net/addgene:183371 ; RRID:Addgene_183371)
